>Addgene plasmid #190807 | FUGW-APOE-E2-T2A-mCherry | addgene full sequence | sequence record 372851 | Addgene NGS Result
GGCCTCCGCGCCGGGTTTTGGCGCCTCCCGCGGGCGCCCCCCTCCTCACGGCGAGCGCTGCCACGTCAGA
CGAAGGGCGCAGCGAGCGTCCTGATCCTTCCGCCCGGACGCTCAGGACAGCGGCCCGCTGCTCATAAGAC
TCGGCCTTAGAACCCCAGTATCAGCAGAAGGACATTTTAGGACGGGACTTGGGTGACTCTAGGGCACTGG
TTTTCTTTCCAGAGAGCGGAACAGGCGAGGAAAAGTAGTCCCTTCTCGGCGATTCTGCGGAGGGATCTCC
GTGGGGCGGTGAACGCCGATGATTATATAAGGACGCGCCGGGTGTGGCACAGCTAGTTCCGTCGCAGCCG
GGATTTGGGTCGCGGTTCTTGTTTGTGGATCGCTGTGATCGTCACTTGGTGAGTAGCGGGCTGCTGGGCT
GGCCGGGGCTTTCGTGGCCGCCGGGCCGCTCGGTGGGACGGAAGCGTGTGGAGAGACCGCCAAGGGCTGT
AGTCTGGGTCCGCGAGCAAGGTTGCCCTGAACTGGGGGTTGGGGGGAGCGCAGCAAAATGGCGGCTGTTC
CCGAGTCTTGAATGGAAGACGCTTGTGAGGCGGGCTGTGAGGTCGTTGAAACAAGGTGGGGGGCATGGTG
GGCGGCAAGAACCCAAGGTCTTGAGGCCTTCGCTAATGCGGGAAAGCTCTTATTCGGGTGAGATGGGCTG
GGGCACCATCTGGGGACCCTGACGTGAAGTTTGTCACTGACTGGAGAACTCGGTTTGTCGTCTGTTGCGG
GGGCGGCAGTTATGGCGGTGCCGTTGGGCAGTGCACCCGTACCTTTGGGAGCGCGCGCCCTCGTCGTGTC
GTGACGTCACCCGTTCTGTTGGCTTATAATGCAGGGTGGGGCCACCTGCCGGTAGGTGTGCGGTAGGCTT
TTCTCCGTCGCAGGACGCAGGGTTCGGGCCTAGGGTAGGCTCTCCTGAATCGACAGGCGCCGGACCTCTG
GTGAGGGGAGGGATAAGTGAGGCGTCAGTTTCTTTGGTCGGTTTTATGTACCTATCTTCTTAAGTAGCTG
AAGCTCCGGTTTTGAACTATGCGCTCGGGGTTGGCGAGTGTGTTTTGTGAAGTTTTTTAGGCACCTTTTG
AAATGTAATCATTTGGGTCAATATGTAATTTTCAGTGTTAGACTAGTAAATTGTCCGCTAAATTCTGGCC
GTTTTTGGCTTTTTTGTTAGACGAAGCTTGGGCTGCAGGTCGACTACCACCATGAAGGTTCTGTGGGCTG
CGTTGCTGGTCACATTCCTGGCAGGATGCCAGGCCAAGGTGGAGCAAGCGGTGGAGACAGAGCCGGAGCC
CGAGCTGCGCCAGCAGACCGAGTGGCAGAGCGGCCAGCGCTGGGAACTGGCACTGGGTCGCTTTTGGGAT
TACCTGCGCTGGGTGCAGACACTGTCTGAGCAGGTGCAGGAGGAGCTGCTCAGCTCCCAGGTCACCCAGG
AACTGAGGGCGCTGATGGACGAGACCATGAAGGAGTTGAAGGCCTACAAATCGGAACTGGAGGAACAACT
GACCCCGGTGGCGGAGGAGACGCGGGCACGGCTGTCCAAGGAGCTGCAGGCGGCGCAGGCCCGGCTGGGC
GCGGACATGGAGGACGTGTGCGGCCGCCTGGTGCAGTACCGCGGCGAGGTGCAGGCCATGCTCGGCCAGA
GCACCGAGGAGCTGCGGGTGCGCCTCGCCTCCCACCTGCGCAAGCTGCGTAAGCGGCTCCTCCGCGATGC
CGATGACCTGCAGAAGTGCCTGGCAGTGTACCAGGCCGGGGCCCGCGAGGGCGCCGAGCGCGGCCTCAGC
GCCATCCGCGAGCGCCTGGGGCCCCTGGTGGAACAGGGCCGCGTGCGGGCCGCCACTGTGGGCTCCCTGG
CCGGCCAGCCGCTACAGGAGCGGGCCCAGGCCTGGGGCGAGCGGCTGCGCGCGCGGATGGAGGAGATGGG
CAGCCGGACCCGCGACCGCCTGGACGAGGTGAAGGAGCAGGTGGCGGAGGTGCGCGCCAAGCTGGAGGAG
CAGGCCCAGCAGATACGCCTGCAGGCCGAGGCCTTCCAGGCCCGCCTCAAGAGCTGGTTCGAGCCCCTGG
TGGAAGACATGCAGCGCCAGTGGGCCGGGCTGGTGGAGAAGGTGCAGGCTGCCGTGGGCACCAGCGCCGC
CCCTGTGCCCAGCGACAATCACGAGGGCAGGGGAAGTCTTCTAACATGCGGGGACGTGGAGGAAAATCCC
GGCCCTCTAGAGATGGCTCCAAAGAAGAAGCGTAAGGTAATGGTGAGCAAGGGCGAGGAGGACAACATGG
CCATCATCAAGGAGTTCATGCGCTTCAAGGTGCACATGGAGGGCTCCGTGAACGGCCGCGAGTTCGAGAT
CGAGGGCGAGGGCGAGGGCCGCCCCTACGAGGGCACCCAGACCGCCAAGCTGAAGGTGACCAAGGGCGGC
CCCCTGCCCTTCGCCTGGGACATCCTGTCCCCTCAGTTCATGTACGGCTCCAAGGCCTACGTGAAGCACC
CCGCCGACATCCCCGACTACTTGAAGCTGTCCTTCCCCGAGGGCTTCAAGTGGGAGCGCGTGATGAACTT
CGAGGACGGCGGCGTGGTGACCGTGACCCAGGACTCCTCCCTGCAGGACGGCGAGTTCATCTACAAGGTG
AAGCTGCGCGGCACCAACTTCCCCTCCGACGGCCCCGTAATGCAGAAGAAGACCATGGGCTGGGAGGCCT
CCTCCGAGCGGATGTACCCCGAGGACGGCGCCCTGAAGGGCGAGATCAAGCAGAGGCTGAAGCTGAAGGA
CGGCGGCCACTACGACGCCGAGGTCAAGACCACCTACAAGGCCAAGAAGCCCGTGCAGCTGCCCGGCGCC
TACAACGTCAACATCAAGCTGGACATCACCTCCCACAACGAGGACTACACCATCGTGGAACAGTACGAGC
GCGCCGAGGGCCGCCACTCCACCGGCGGCATGGACGAGCTGTACAAGTAAATTAAGCTAGTAATTCGATA
TCAAGCTTATCGATAATCAACCTCTGGATTACAAAATTTGTGAAAGATTGACTGGTATTCTTAACTATGT
TGCTCCTTTTACGCTATGTGGATACGCTGCTTTAATGCCTTTGTATCATGCTATTGCTTCCCGTATGGCT
TTCATTTTCTCCTCCTTGTATAAATCCTGGTTGCTGTCTCTTTATGAGGAGTTGTGGCCCGTTGTCAGGC
AACGTGGCGTGGTGTGCACTGTGTTTGCTGACGCAACCCCCACTGGTTGGGGCATTGCCACCACCTGTCA
GCTCCTTTCCGGGACTTTCGCTTTCCCCCTCCCTATTGCCACGGCGGAACTCATCGCCGCCTGCCTTGCC
CGCTGCTGGACAGGGGCTCGGCTGTTGGGCACTGACAATTCCGTGGTGTTGTCGGGGAAATCATCGTCCT
TTCCTTGGCTGCTCGCCTGTGTTGCCACCTGGATTCTGCGCGGGACGTCCTTCTGCTACGTCCCTTCGGC
CCTCAATCCAGCGGACCTTCCTTCCCGCGGCCTGCTGCCGGCTCTGCGGCCTCTTCCGCGTCTTCGCCTT
CGCCCTCAGACGAGTCGGATCTCCCTTTGGGCCGCCTCCCCGCATCGATACCGTCGACCTCGAGACCTAG
AAAAACATGGAGCAATCACAAGTAGCAATACAGCAGCTACCAATGCTGATTGTGCCTGGCTAGAAGCACA
AGAGGAGGAGGAGGTGGGTTTTCCAGTCACACCTCAGGTACCTTTAAGACCAATGACTTACAAGGCAGCT
GTAGATCTTAGCCACTTTTTAAAAGAAAAGGGGGGACTGGAAGGGCTAATTCACTCCCAACGAAGACAAG
ATATCCTTGATCTGTGGATCTACCACACACAAGGCTACTTCCCTGATTGGCAGAACTACACACCAGGGCC
AGGGATCAGATATCCACTGACCTTTGGATGGTGCTACAAGCTAGTACCAGTTGAGCAAGAGAAGGTAGAA
GAAGCCAATGAAGGAGAGAACACCCGCTTGTTACACCCTGTGAGCCTGCATGGGATGGATGACCCGGAGA
GAGAAGTATTAGAGTGGAGGTTTGACAGCCGCCTAGCATTTCATCACATGGCCCGAGAGCTGCATCCGGA
CTGTACTGGGTCTCTCTGGTTAGACCAGATCTGAGCCTGGGAGCTCTCTGGCTAACTAGGGAACCCACTG
CTTAAGCCTCAATAAAGCTTGCCTTGAGTGCTTCAAGTAGTGTGTGCCCGTCTGTTGTGTGACTCTGGTA
ACTAGAGATCCCTCAGACCCTTTTAGTCAGTGTGGAAAATCTCTAGCAGGGCCCGTTTAAACCCGCTGAT
CAGCCTCGACTGTGCCTTCTAGTTGCCAGCCATCTGTTGTTTGCCCCTCCCCCGTGCCTTCCTTGACCCT
GGAAGGTGCCACTCCCACTGTCCTTTCCTAATAAAATGAGGAAATTGCATCGCATTGTCTGAGTAGGTGT
CATTCTATTCTGGGGGGTGGGGTGGGGCAGGACAGCAAGGGGGAGGATTGGGAAGACAATAGCAGGCATG
CTGGGGATGCGGTGGGCTCTATGGCTTCTGAGGCGGAAAGAACCAGCTGGGGCTCTAGGGGGTATCCCC
[124 nt withheld, positions 4620-4743]
C
[91 nt withheld, positions 4745-4835]
A
[49 nt withheld, positions 4837-4885]
CCTTTGACGTTGGAGTCCACGTTCTTT
[37 nt withheld, positions 4913-4949]
ACCCTATCTCGGTCTATTCTTTTGATTTATAAGGGATTTTGCCGATTTCGGCCTATTGGTTAAAAAATGA
GCTGATTTAACAAAAATTTAACGCGAATTAATTCTGTGGAATGTGTGTCAGTTAGGGTGTGGAAAGTCCC
CAGGCTCCCCAGCAGGCAGAAGTATGCAAAGCATGCATCTCAATTAGTCAGCAACCAGGTGTGGAAAGTC
CCCAGGCTCCCCAGCAGGCAGAAGTATGCAAAGCATGCATCTCAATTAGTCAGCAACCATAGTCCCGCCC
CTAACTCCGCCCATCCCGCCCCTAACTCCGCCCAGTTCCGCCCATTCTCCGCCCCATGGCTGACTAATTT
TTTTTATTTATGCAGAGGCCGAGGCCGCCTCTGCCTCTGAGCTATTCCAGAAGTAGTGAGGAGGCTTTTT
TGGAGGCCTAGGCTTTTGCAAAAAGCTCCCGGGAGCTTGTATATCCATTTTCGGATCTGATCAGCACGTG
TTGACAATTAATCATCGGCATAGTATATCGGCATAGTATAATACGACAAGGTGAGGAACTAAACCATGGC
CAAGTTGACCAGTGCCGTTCCGGTGCTCACCGCGCGCGACGTCGCCGGAGCGGTCGAGTTCTGGACCGAC
CGGCTCGGGTTCTCCCGGGACTTCGTGGAGGACGACTTCGCCGGTGTGGTCCGGGACGACGTGACCCTGT
TCATCAGCGCGGTCCAGGACCAGGTGGTGCCGGACAACACCCTGGCCTGGGTGTGGGTGCGCGGCCTGGA
CGAGCTGTACGCCGAGTGGTCGGAGGTCGTGTCCACGAACTTCCGGGACGCCTCCGGGCCGGCCATGACC
GAGATCGGCGAGCAGCCGTGGGGGCGGGAGTTCGCCCTGCGCGACCCGGCCGGCAACTGCGTGCACTTCG
TGGCCGAGGAGCAGGACTGACACGTGCTACGAGATTTCGATTCCACCGCCGCCTTCTATGAAAGGTTGGG
CTTCGGAATCGTTTTCCGGGACGCCGGCTGGATGATCCTCCAGCGCGGGGATCTCATGCTGGAGTTCTTC
GCCCACCCCAACTTGTTTATTGCAGCTTATAATGGTTACAAATAAAGCAATAGCATCACAAATTTCACAA
ATAAAGCATTTTTTTCACTGCATTCTAGTTGTGGTTTGTCCAAACTCATCAATGTATCTTATCATGTCTG
TATACCGTCGACCTCTAGCTAGAGCTTGGCGTAATCATGGTCATAGCTGTTTCCTGTGTGAAATTGTTAT
CCGCTCACAATTCCACACAACATACGAGCCGGAAGCATAAAGTGTAAAGCCTGGGGTGCCTAATGAGTGA
GCTAACTCACATTAATTGCGTTGCGCTCACTGCCCGCTTTCCAGTCGGGAAACCTGTCGTGCCAGCTGCA
TTAATGAATCGGCCAACGCGCGGGGAGAGGCGGTTTGCGTATTGGGCGCTCTTCCGCTTCCTCGCTCACT
GACTCGCTGCGCTCGGTCGTTCGGCTGCGGCGAGCGGTATCAGCTCACTCAAAGGCGGTAATACGGTTAT
CCACAGAATCAGGGGATAACGCAGGAAAGAACATGTGAGCAAAAGGCCAGCAAAAGGCCAGGAACCGTAA
AAAGGCCGCGTTGCTGGCGTTTTTCCATAGGCTCCGCCCCCCTGACGAGCATCACAAAAATCGACGCTCA
AGTCAGAGGTGGCGAAACCCGACAGGACTATAAAGATACCAGGCGTTTCCCCCTGGAAGCTCCCTCGTGC
GCTCTCCTGTTCCGACCCTGCCGCTTACCGGATACCTGTCCGCCTTTCTCCCTTCGGGAAGCGTGGCGCT
TTCTCATAGCTCACGCTGTAGGTATCTCAGTTCGGTGTAGGTCGTTCGCTCCAAGCTGGGCTGTGTGCAC
GAACCCCCCGTTCAGCCCGACCGCTGCGCCTTATCCGGTAACTATCGTCTTGAGTCCAACCCGGTAAGAC
ACGACTTATCGCCACTGGCAGCAGCCACTGGTAACAGGATTAGCAGAGCGAGGTATGTAGGCGGTGCTAC
AGAGTTCTTGAAGTGGTGGCCTAACTACGGCTACACTAGAAGAACAGTATTTGGTATCTGCGCTCTGCTG
AAGCCAGTTACCTTCGGAAAAAGAGTTGGTAGCTCTTGATCCGGCAAACAAACCACCGCTGGTAGCGGTG
GTTTTTTTGTTTGCAAGCAGCAGATTACGCGCAGAAAAAAAGGATCTCAAGAAGATCCTTTGATCTTTTC
TACGGGGTCTGACGCTCAGTGGAACGAAAACTCACGTTAAGGGATTTTGGTCATGAGATTATCAAAAAGG
ATCTTCACCTAGATCCTTTTAAATTAAAAATGAAGTTTTAAATCAATCTAAAGTATATATGAGTAAACTT
GGTCTGACAGTTACCAATGCTTAATCAGTGAGGCACCTATCTCAGCGATCTGTCTATTTCGTTCATCCAT
AGTTGCCTGACTCCCCGTCGTGTAGATAACTACGATACGGGAGGGCTTACCATCTGGCCCCAGTGCTGCA
ATGATACCGCGAGACCCACGCTCACCGGCTCCAGATTTATCAGCAATAAACCAGCCAGCCGGAAGGGCCG
AGCGCAGAAGTGGTCCTGCAACTTTATCCGCCTCCATCCAGTCTATTAATTGTTGCCGGGAAGCTAGAGT
AAGTAGTTCGCCAGTTAATAGTTTGCGCAACGTTGTTGCCATTGCTACAGGCATCGTGGTGTCACGCTCG
TCGTTTGGTATGGCTTCATTCAGCTCCGGTTCCCAACGATCAAGGCGAGTTACATGATCCCCCATGTTGT
GCAAAAAAGCGGTTAGCTCCTTCGGTCCTCCGATCGTTGTCAGAAGTAAGTTGGCCGCAGTGTTATCACT
CATGGTTATGGCAGCACTGCATAATTCTCTTACTGTCATGCCATCCGTAAGATGCTTTTCTGTGACTGGT
GAGTACTCAACCAAGTCATTCTGAGAATAGTGTATGCGGCGACCGAGTTGCTCTTGCCCGGCGTCAATAC
GGGATAATACCGCGCCACATAGCAGAACTTTAAAAGTGCTCATCATTGGAAAACGTTCTTCGGGGCGAAA
ACTCTCAAGGATCTTACCGCTGTTGAGATCCAGTTCGATGTAACCCACTCGTGCACCCAACTGATCTTCA
GCATCTTTTACTTTCACCAGCGTTTCTGGGTGAGCAAAAACAGGAAGGCAAAATGCCGCAAAAAAGGGAA
TAAGGGCGACACGGAAATGTTGAATACTCATACTCTTCCTTTTTCAATATTATTGAAGCATTTATCAGGG
TTATTGTCTCATGAGCGGATACATATTTGAATGTATTTAGAAAAATAAACAAATAGGGGTTCCGCGCACA
TTTCCCCGAAAAGTGCCACCTGACGTCGACGGATCGGGAGATCTCCCGATCCCCTATGGTGCACTCTCAG
TACAATCTGCTCTGATGCCGCATAGTTAAGCCAGTATCTGCTCCCTGCTTGTGTGTTGGAGGTCGCTGAG
TAGTGCGCGAGCAAAATTTAAGCTACAACAAGGCAAGGCTTGACCGACAATTGCATGAAGAATCTGCTTA
GGGTTAGGCGTTTTGCGCTGCTTCGCGATGTACGGGCCAGATATACGCGTTGACATTGATTATTGACTAG
TTATTAATAGTAATCAATTACGGGGTCATTAGTTCATAGCCCATATATGGAGTTCCGCGTTACATAACTT
ACGGTAAATGGCCCGCCTGGCTGACCGCCCAACGACCCCCGCCCATTGACGTCAATAATGACGTATGTTC
CCATAGTAACGCCAATAGGGACTTTCCATTGACGTCAATGGGTGGAGTATTTACGGTAAACTGCCCACTT
GGCAGTACATCAAGTGTATCATATGCCAAGTACGCCCCCTATTGACGTCAATGACGGTAAATGGCCCGCC
TGGCATTATGCCCAGTACATGACCTTATGGGACTTTCCTACTTGGCAGTACATCTACGTATTAGTCATCG
CTATTACCATGGTGATGCGGTTTTGGCAGTACATCAATGGGCGTGGATAGCGGTTTGACTCACGGGGATT
TCCAAGTCTCCACCCCATTGACGTCAATGGGAGTTTGTTTTGGCACCAAAATCAACGGGACTTTCCAAAA
TGTCGTAACAACTCCGCCCCATTGACGCAAATGGGCGGTAGGCGTGTACGGTGGGAGGTCTATATAAGCA
GCGCGTTTTGCCTGTACTGGGTCTCTCTGGTTAGACCAGATCTGAGCCTGGGAGCTCTCTGGCTAACTAG
GGAACCCACTGCTTAAGCCTCAATAAAGCTTGCCTTGAGTGCTTCAAGTAGTGTGTGCCCGTCTGTTGTG
TGACTCTGGTAACTAGAGATCCCTCAGACCCTTTTAGTCAGTGTGGAAAATCTCTAGCAGTGGCGCCCGA
ACAGGGACTTGAAAGCGAAAGGGAAACCAGAGGAGCTCTCTCGACGCAGGACTCGGCTTGCTGAAGCGCG
CACGGCAAGAGGCGAGGGGCGGCGACTGGTGAGTACGCCAAAAATTTTGACTAGCGGAGGCTAGAAGGAG
AGAGATGGGTGCGAGAGCGTCAGTATTAAGCGGGGGAGAATTAGATCGCGATGGGAAAAAATTCGGTTAA
GGCCAGGGGGAAAGAAAAAATATAAATTAAAACATATAGTATGGGCAAGCAGGGAGCTAGAACGATTCGC
AGTTAATCCTGGCCTGTTAGAAACATCAGAAGGCTGTAGACAAATACTGGGACAGCTACAACCATCCCTT
CAGACAGGATCAGAAGAACTTAGATCATTATATAATACAGTAGCAACCCTCTATTGTGTGCATCAAAGGA
TAGAGATAAAAGACACCAAGGAAGCTTTAGACAAGATAGAGGAAGAGCAAAACAAAAGTAAGACCACCGC
ACAGCAAGCGGCCGCTGATCTTCAGACCTGGAGGAGGAGATATGAGGGACAATTGGAGAAGTGAATTATA
TAAATATAAAGTAGTAAAAATTGAACCATTAGGAGTAGCACCCACCAAGGCAAAGAGAAGAGTGGTGCAG
AGAGAAAAAAGAGCAGTGGGAATAGGAGCTTTGTTCCTTGGGTTCTTGGGAGCAGCAGGAAGCACTATGG
GCGCAGCGTCAATGACGCTGACGGTACAGGCCAGACAATTATTGTCTGGTATAGTGCAGCAGCAGAACAA
TTTGCTGAGGGCTATTGAGGCGCAACAGCATCTGTTGCAACTCACAGTCTGGGGCATCAAGCAGCTCCAG
GCAAGAATCCTGGCTGTGGAAAGATACCTAAAGGATCAACAGCTCCTGGGGATTTGGGGTTGCTCTGGAA
AACTCATTTGCACCACTGCTGTGCCTTGGAATGCTAGTTGGAGTAATAAATCTCTGGAACAGATTTGGAA
TCACACGACCTGGATGGAGTGGGACAGAGAAATTAACAATTACACAAGCTTAATACACTCCTTAATTGAA
GAATCGCAAAACCAGCAAGAAAAGAATGAACAAGAATTATTGGAATTAGATAAATGGGCAAGTTTGTGGA
ATTGGTTTAACATAACAAATTGGCTGTGGTATATAAAATTATTCATAATGATAGTAGGAGGCTTGGTAGG
TTTAAGAATAGTTTTTGCTGTACTTTCTATAGTGAATAGAGTTAGGCAGGGATATTCACCATTATCGTTT
CAGACCCACCTCCCAACCCCGAGGGGACCCGACAGGCCCGAAGGAATAGAAGAAGAAGGTGGAGAGAGAG
ACAGAGACAGATCCATTCGATTAGTGAACGGATCGGCACTGCGTGCGCCAATTCTGCAGACAAATGGCAG
TATTCATCCACAATTTTAAAAGAAAAGGGGGGATTGGGGGGTACAGTGCAGGGGAAAGAATAGTAGACAT
AATAGCAACAGACATACAAACTAAAGAATTACAAAAACAAATTACAAAAATTCAAAATTTTCGGGTTTAT
TACAGGGACAGCAGAGATCCAGTTTGGTTAATTAACCCGTGTCGGCTCCAGATCT
Features (pLannotate 1.2.2; 32 found; start..end, strand, type, name):
      1..1212    +  promoter       UbC promoter: human ubiquitin C promoter
   1242..2192    +  CDS            APOE: APOE_HUMAN - Experimental evidence at protein level: Swiss-Prot protein existence level 1. (Microbial infection) Through its interaction with HCV envelope glycoprotein E2, participates in the attachment of HCV to HSPGs and other receptors (LDLr, VLDLr, and SR-B1) on the cell surface and to the assembly, maturation and infectivity of HCV viral particles (PubMed:25122793, PubMed:29695434). This interaction is probably promoted via the up-regulation of cellular autophagy by the virus (PubMed:29695434). From Homo sapiens (Human).
   2193..2245    +  CDS            T2A (fragment): 2A peptide from Thosea asigna virus capsid protein Eukaryotic ribosomes fail to insert a peptide bond between the Gly and Pro residues, yielding separate polypeptides.
   2280..2987    +  CDS            mCherry: mCherry is a basic (constitutively fluorescent) red fluorescent protein published in 2004, derived from Discosoma sp.. It is reported to be a very rapidly-maturing monomer with low acid sensitivity.
   3002..3025    +  misc_feature   MCS (fragment): pBluescript multiple cloning site
   3025..3613    +  misc_feature   WPRE: woodchuck hepatitis virus posttranscriptional regulatory element
   3550..4131    +  CDS            nef (fragment): NEF_HV1H2 - Experimental evidence at protein level: Swiss-Prot protein existence level 1. Extracellular Nef protein targets CD4(+) T-lymphocytes for apoptosis by interacting with CXCR4 surface receptors. From Human immunodeficiency virus type 1 group M subtype B (isolate HXB2) (HIV-1).
   4138..4318    +  LTR            5' LTR (truncated): truncated 5' long terminal repeat (LTR) from HIV-1
   4350..4574    +  polyA_signal   bGH poly(A) signal: bovine growth hormone polyadenylation signal
   4578..4599    +  promoter       SV40 promoter (fragment): SV40 enhancer and early promoter
   4620..5048    +  rep_origin     f1 ori (sequence partly withheld): f1 bacteriophage origin of replication; arrow indicates direction of (+) strand synthesis
   5062..5391    +  promoter       SV40 promoter: SV40 enhancer and early promoter
   5439..5486    +  promoter       EM7 promoter: synthetic bacterial promoter&nbsp
   5505..5879    +  CDS            BleoR: antibiotic-binding protein; Sh ble from Streptoalloteichus hindustanus; confers resistance to bleomycin, phleomycin, and Zeocin™
   5889..6014    +  CDS            ble (fragment): BLE_KLEPN - Experimental evidence at protein level: Swiss-Prot protein existence level 1. Binding protein with a strong affinity to the bleomycin family of antibiotics. Binds to CL990; an antimitotic-antibiotic compound. From Klebsiella pneumoniae.
   6009..6130    +  polyA_signal   SV40 poly(A) signal: SV40 polyadenylation signal
   6201..6223    -  protein_bind   lac operator (fragment): The lac repressor binds to the lac operator to inhibit transcription in E. coli. This inhibition can be relieved by adding lactose or isopropyl-β-D-thiogalactopyranoside (IPTG). lac repressor encoded by lacI
   6227..6257    -  promoter       lac promoter: promoter for the E. coli lac operon
   6272..6293    -  protein_bind   CAP binding site: CAP binding activates transcription in the presence of cAMP. E. coli catabolite activator protein
   6306..6398    -  CDS            lacI (fragment): lac repressor; lacI; The lac repressor binds to the lac operator to inhibit transcription in E. coli. This inhibition can be relieved by adding lactose or isopropyl-β-D-thiogalactopyranoside (IPTG).
   6581..7169    -  rep_origin     ori: high-copy-number ColE1/pMB1/pBR322/pUC origin of replication
   7340..8200    -  CDS            AmpR: β-lactamase; bla; confers resistance to ampicillin, carbenicillin, and related antibiotics
   8201..8305    -  promoter       AmpR promoter: bla
   8364..8416    -  misc_feature   bom (fragment): basis of mobility region from pBR322
   8571..8950    +  enhancer       CMV enhancer: human cytomegalovirus immediate early enhancer
   8951..9150    +  promoter       CMV promoter: human cytomegalovirus (CMV) immediate early promoter
   9168..9348    +  LTR            5' LTR (truncated): truncated 5' long terminal repeat (LTR) from HIV-1
   9395..9520    +  misc_feature   HIV-1 Ψ: packaging signal of human immunodeficiency virus type 1
   9504..9867    +  CDS            HIV-1 gag (fragment): gag protein from human immunodeficiency virus 1; gag
  10013..10246   +  misc_feature   RRE: The Rev response element (RRE) of HIV-1 allows for Rev-dependent mRNA export from the nucleus to the cytoplasm.
  10623..10723   +  CDS            Rev (fragment): human immunodeficiency virus 1 (HIV-1) Rev protein; rev; enhances nuclear export of unspliced and incompletely spliced viral mRNAs
  10773..10890   +  misc_feature   cPPT/CTS: central polypurine tract and central termination sequence of HIV-1
