[The description below was written by a language model from this plasmid's Addgene catalogue record and pLannotate feature annotations shown in this document.]
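Description:
FUGW-APOE-E2-T2A-mCherry is a lentiviral transfer plasmid built on the FUGW backbone for expressing the human APOE E2 allele together with a red fluorescent reporter in mammalian cells. It is propagated in E. coli through a high-copy ColE1/pUC-type origin with ampicillin selection (AmpR). The backbone also carries an f1 origin and an SV40/EM7-driven BleoR cassette with an SV40 poly(A) signal, which lies outside the viral transfer region.

The viral genome is transcribed from a CMV enhancer/promoter fused to a truncated HIV-1 5' LTR, an arrangement that typically makes genomic RNA production Tat-independent. Downstream are the Ψ packaging signal with a partial gag sequence, the Rev response element for nuclear export of unspliced RNA, and the cPPT/CTS element that aids nuclear import of the reverse-transcribed genome. The internal expression cassette uses the human ubiquitin C promoter to drive a single open reading frame: APOE, a T2A peptide and mCherry. Ribosomal skipping at T2A yields separate APOE and mCherry polypeptides, so red fluorescence marks cells expressing the transgene. The depositor defines the E2 allele as rs429358-T and rs7412-T, corresponding to R158C. A WPRE follows the reporter to enhance transcript stability and expression. After it come a truncated 3' LTR (annotated by the software as a truncated 5' LTR) and a bGH polyadenylation signal.

The annotated sequence of 10,954 nt agrees with the stated backbone and insert sizes. The construct is intended for packaging into lentiviral particles, with helper functions supplied in trans, to deliver stable, constitutive APOE E2 expression with mCherry tracking of transduced cells.
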