Addgene plasmid #190807: FUGW-APOE-E2-T2A-mCherry
Purpose: Express APOE E2 allele from Ubiquitin C promoter, co-expressing mCherry
Depositing lab: Ronald Hart. Depositing organization: Rutgers, The State University of New Jersey.
Backbone
  Vector backbone: FUGW
  Backbone size w/o insert (bp): 9205
  Vector type: Lentiviral
Growth in bacteria
  Bacterial resistance: Ampicillin, 100 μg/mL
  Growth temperature: 30°C
  Growth strain: NEB Stable
  Copy number: High Copy
Gene/Insert
  Gene/Insert name: APOE
  Species: H. sapiens (human)
  Insert size (bp): 1749
  Mutation: E2
  Entrez Gene: APOE (a.k.a. AD2, APO-E, ApoE4, LDLCQ5, LPG)
  Promoter: Ubi C
  Cloning method: Gibson Cloning
Terms and licenses: Academic/Nonprofit Terms; Industry Terms: Not Available to Industry
Depositor comments: E2: rs429358-T and rs7412-T (R158C)
How to cite: FUGW-APOE-E2-T2A-mCherry was a gift from Ronald Hart (Addgene plasmid # 190807 ; http://n2t.net/addgene:190807 ; RRID:Addgene_190807)
